Addgene plasmid #50331: pICSL80012
Depositing lab: Nicola Patron. Depositing organization: Sainsbury Laboratory, Norwich. Publication: A golden gate modular cloning toolbox for plants. Engler C, Youles M, Gruetzner R, Ehnert TM, Werner S, Jones JD, Patron NJ, Marillonnet S. ACS Synth Biol. 2014 Nov 21;3(11):839-43. doi: 10.1021/sb4001504. Epub 2014 Feb 20. PubMed 24933124.
Backbone
  Vector backbone: PICH41264
  Vector type: plant expression
Growth in bacteria
  Bacterial resistance: Spectinomycin, 50 μg/mL
  Growth temperature: 37°C
  Growth strain: DH5alpha
  Copy number: High Copy
Gene/Insert
  Gene/Insert name: CDS, YFP variant of GFP (A. victoria)
  Mutation: BsaI/BbsI sites removed by point-mutation
  Cloning method: Restriction Enzyme; 5′ cloning site BpiI (destroyed during cloning); 3′ cloning site BpiI (destroyed during cloning)
Terms and licenses: Academic/Nonprofit Terms; Industry Terms: Not Available to Industry
Depositor comments: insert can be released with BsaI
How to cite: pICSL80012 was a gift from Nicola Patron (Addgene plasmid # 50331 ; http://n2t.net/addgene:50331 ; RRID:Addgene_50331)
