[The description below was written by a language model from this plasmid's Addgene catalogue record, the feature table of its GenBank file and pLannotate feature annotations shown in this document.]
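Description:
pICSL80012 is a small (about 3 kb) level 0 part plasmid from a Golden Gate modular cloning (MoClo) toolbox for plants, built in the pICH41264 acceptor backbone. Although it is catalogued as a plant expression vector, the annotated features show that it is a parts-storage plasmid rather than a complete expression construct. It contains no plant promoter, terminator, T-DNA borders or plant selectable marker. It replicates in E. coli from a high-copy ColE1/pUC-type origin. Selection is with spectinomycin, through the aadA aminoglycoside adenylyltransferase gene (which also confers streptomycin resistance), and an AmpR (bla) promoter is annotated upstream of it. The short GmR, integrase and lacI fragments found by automated annotation appear to be backbone remnants, not functional genes.

The payload is a coding-sequence module for a yellow fluorescent variant of Aequorea victoria GFP, annotated as EYFP of roughly 717 bp. Internal BsaI and BbsI/BpiI recognition sites were removed by point mutation so that the part is compatible with Type IIS assembly. The insert was cloned using BpiI sites that were destroyed in the process, and it can be released with BsaI. BsaI cuts outside its recognition sequence and leaves defined overhangs, so the YFP module can be joined in a one-pot reaction with standardised promoter, untranslated region, tag and terminator parts to build a level 1 transcription unit. The record does not state the specific fusion overhangs or whether the module carries a stop codon. The plasmid is typically used as a source of a fluorescent reporter coding sequence for assembling plant expression cassettes and multigene constructs. The two sequence records (2,970 and 2,972 nt) agree closely in their feature content.
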