LOCUS       Exported 2970 bp ds-DNA circular SYN 13-MAY-2021
DEFINITION  synthetic circular DNA
ACCESSION   .
VERSION     .
KEYWORDS    pICSL80012
SOURCE      synthetic DNA construct
  ORGANISM  synthetic DNA construct
REFERENCE   1 (bases 1 to 2970)
  AUTHORS   Engler C, Youles M, Gruetzner R, Ehnert TM, Werner S, Jones JD,
            Patron NJ, Marillonnet S
  TITLE     A golden gate modular cloning toolbox for plants.
  JOURNAL   ACS Synth Biol. 2014 Nov 21;3(11):839-43. doi: 10.1021/sb4001504.
            Epub 2014 Feb 20.
  PUBMED    24933124
REFERENCE   2 (bases 1 to 2970)
  AUTHORS   .
  TITLE     Direct Submission
  JOURNAL   Exported May 13, 2021 from SnapGene Server 1.1.58
            http://www.snapgene.com
FEATURES             Location/Qualifiers
     source          1..2970
                     /organism="synthetic DNA construct"
                     /mol_type="other DNA"
     primer_bind     complement(24..42)
                     /label=pBRforEco
                     /note="pBR322 vectors, upsteam of EcoRI site, forward
                     primer"
     promoter        110..214
                     /gene="bla"
                     /label=AmpR promoter
     CDS             434..1225
                     /codon_start=1
                     /gene="aadA"
                     /product="aminoglycoside adenylyltransferase (Murphy,
                     1985)"
                     /label=SmR
                     /note="confers resistance to spectinomycin and
                     streptomycin"
                     /translation="MREAVIAEVSTQLSEVVGVIERHLEPTLLAVHLYGSAVDGGLKPH
                     SDIDLLVTVTVRLDETTRRALINDLLETSASPGESEILRAVEVTIVVHDDIIPWRYPAK
                     RELQFGEWQRNDILAGIFEPATIDIDLAILLTKAREHSVALVGPAAEELFDPVPEQDLF
                     EALNETLTLWNSPPDWAGDERNVVLTLSRIWYSAVTGKIAPKDVAADWAMERLPAQYQP
                     VILEARQAYLGQEEDRLASRADQLEEFVHYVKGEITKVVGK"
     rep_origin      1396..1984
                     /direction=RIGHT
                     /label=ori
                     /note="high-copy-number ColE1/pMB1/pBR322/pUC origin of
                     replication"
     primer_bind     1885..1904
                     /label=pBR322ori-F
                     /note="pBR322 origin, forward primer"
     primer_bind     2138..2155
                     /label=L4440
                     /note="L4440 vector, forward primer"
     CDS             2238..2954
                     /codon_start=1
                     /product="enhanced YFP"
                     /label=EYFP
                     /note="mammalian codon-optimized"
                     /translation="VSKGEELFTGVVPILVELDGDVNGHKFSVSGEGEGDATYGKLTLK
                     FICTTGKLPVPWPTLVTTFGYGLQCFARYPDHMKQHDFFKSAMPEGYVQERTIFFKDDG
                     NYKTRAEVKFEGDTLVNRIELKGIDFKEDGNILGHKLEYNYNSHNVYIMADKQKNGIKV
                     NFKIRHNIEDGSVQLADHYQQNTPIGDGPVLLPDNHYLSYQSALSKDPNEKRDHMVLLE
                     FVTAAGITLGMDELYK"
     primer_bind     complement(2280..2301)
                     /label=EGFP-N
                     /note="EGFP, reverse primer"
     primer_bind     complement(2541..2560)
                     /label=EXFP-R
                     /note="For distinguishing EGFP variants, reverse primer"
     primer_bind     2888..2909
                     /label=EGFP-C
                     /note="EGFP, forward primer"
ORIGIN
        1 gtggctcttc agtggacgaa agggcctcgt gatacgccta tttttatagg ttaatgtcat
       61 gataataatg gtttcttaga cgtcaggtgg cacttttcgg ggaaatgtgc gcggaacccc
      121 tatttgttta tttttctaaa tacattcaaa tatgtatccg ctcatgagac aataaccctg
      181 ataaatgctt caataatatt gaaaaaggaa gagtatgcgc tcacgcaact ggtccagaac
      241 cttgaccgaa cgcagcggtg gtaacggcgc agtggcggtt ttcatggctt gttatgactg
      301 tttttttggg gtacagtcta tgcctcgggc atccaagcag caagcgcgtt acgccgtggg
      361 tcgatgtttg atgttatgga gcagcaacga tgttacgcag cagggcagtc gccctaaaac
      421 aaagttaaac atcatgaggg aagcggtgat cgccgaagta tcgactcaac tatcagaggt
      481 agttggcgtc atcgagcgcc atctcgaacc gacgttgctg gccgtacatt tgtacggctc
      541 cgcagtggat ggcggcctga agccacacag cgatattgat ttgctggtta cggtgaccgt
      601 aaggcttgat gaaacaacgc ggcgagcttt gatcaacgac cttttggaaa cttcggcttc
      661 ccctggagag agcgagattc tccgcgctgt agaagtcacc attgttgtgc acgacgacat
      721 cattccgtgg cgttatccag ctaagcgcga actgcaattt ggagaatggc agcgcaatga
      781 cattcttgca ggtatcttcg agccagccac gatcgacatt gatctggcta tcttgctgac
      841 aaaagcaaga gaacatagcg ttgccttggt aggtccagcg gcggaggaac tctttgatcc
      901 ggttcctgaa caggatctat ttgaggcgct aaatgaaacc ttaacgctat ggaactcgcc
      961 gcccgactgg gctggcgatg agcgaaatgt agtgcttacg ttgtcccgca tttggtacag
     1021 cgcagtaacc ggcaaaatcg cgccgaagga tgtcgctgcc gactgggcaa tggagcgcct
     1081 gccggcccag tatcagcccg tcatacttga agctagacag gcttatcttg gacaagaaga
     1141 agatcgcttg gcctcgcgcg cagatcagtt ggaagaattt gtccattacg taaaaggcga
     1201 gatcaccaag gtagtcggca aataactgtc agaccaagtt tactcatata tactttagat
     1261 tgatttaaaa cttcattttt aatttaaaag gatctaggtg aagatccttt ttgataatct
     1321 catgaccaaa atcccttaac gtgagttttc gttccactga gcgtcagacc ccgtagaaaa
     1381 gatcaaagga tcttcttgag atcctttttt tctgcgcgta atctgctgct tgcaaacaaa
     1441 aaaaccaccg ctaccagcgg tggtttgttt gccggatcaa gagctaccaa ctctttttcc
     1501 gaaggtaact ggcttcagca gagcgcagat accaaatact gtccttctag tgtagccgta
     1561 gttaggccac cacttcaaga actctgtagc accgcctaca tacctcgctc tgctaatcct
     1621 gttaccagtg gctgctgcca gtggcgataa gtcgtgtctt accgggttgg actcaagacg
     1681 atagttaccg gataaggcgc agcggtcggg ctgaacgggg ggttcgtgca cacagcccag
     1741 cttggagcga acgacctaca ccgaactgag atacctacag cgtgagctat gagaaagcgc
     1801 cacgcttccc gaagggagaa aggcggacag gtatccggta agcggcaggg tcggaacagg
     1861 agagcgcacg agggagcttc cagggggaaa cgcctggtat ctttatagtc ctgtcgggtt
     1921 tcgccacctc tgacttgagc gtcgattttt gtgatgctcg tcaggggggc ggagcctatg
     1981 gaaaaacgcc agcaacgcgg cctttttacg gttcctggcc ttttgctggc cttttgctca
     2041 catgttcttt cctgcgttat cccctgattc tgtggataac cgtattaccg cctttgagtg
     2101 agctgatacc gctcgccgca gccgaacgac cgagcgcagc gagtcagtga gcgaggaagc
     2161 ggaagagcgc ccaatacgca aaccgcctct ccccgcgcgt tggccgattc attaatcact
     2221 ctgtggtctc aaggttagtg agcaagggcg aggagctgtt caccggggtg gtgcccatcc
     2281 tggtcgagct ggacggcgac gtaaacggcc acaagttcag cgtgtccggc gagggcgagg
     2341 gcgatgccac ctacggcaag ctgaccctga agttcatctg caccaccggc aagctgcccg
     2401 tgccctggcc caccctcgtg accaccttcg gctacggcct gcagtgcttc gcccgctacc
     2461 ccgaccacat gaagcagcac gacttcttca agtccgccat gcccgaaggc tacgtccagg
     2521 agcgcaccat cttcttcaag gacgacggca actacaagac ccgcgccgag gtgaagttcg
     2581 agggcgacac cctggtgaac cgcatcgagc tgaagggcat cgacttcaag gaggacggca
     2641 acatcctggg gcacaagctg gagtacaact acaacagcca caacgtctat atcatggccg
     2701 acaagcagaa gaacggcatc aaggtgaact tcaagatccg ccacaacatc gaggacggca
     2761 gcgtgcagct cgccgaccac taccagcaga acacccccat cggcgacggc cccgtgctgc
     2821 tgcccgacaa ccactacctg agctaccagt ccgccctgag caaagacccc aacgagaagc
     2881 gcgatcacat ggtcctgctg gagttcgtga ccgccgccgg gatcactctc ggcatggacg
     2941 agctgtacaa gtgagctttg agaccacgaa
//
