Features (pLannotate 1.2.2; 7 found; start..end, strand, type, name):
    519..575     -  CDS            GmR (fragment): gentamycin acetyltransferase; aacC1; confers resistance to gentamycin
    663..743     +  CDS            int (fragment): INT2_ECOLX - Protein inferred from homology: Swiss-Prot protein existence level 3. Putative integrase believed to be involved in the insertion of antibiotic resistance genes into plasmids and transposons. From Escherichia coli.
    734..838     -  promoter       AmpR promoter: bla
    967..1683    -  CDS            EYFP: EYFP is a basic (constitutively fluorescent) green/yellow fluorescent protein published in 1996, derived from Aequorea victoria. It is reported to be a very rapidly-maturing weak dimer with high acid sensitivity.
   1702..1751    -  CDS            lacI (fragment): lac repressor; lacI; The lac repressor binds to the lac operator to inhibit transcription in E. coli. This inhibition can be relieved by adding lactose or isopropyl-β-D-thiogalactopyranoside (IPTG).
   1934..2522    -  rep_origin     ori: high-copy-number ColE1/pMB1/pBR322/pUC origin of replication
   2696..512     -  CDS            aadA (across the origin): S3AD_ECOLX - Experimental evidence at protein level: Swiss-Prot protein existence level 1. Mediates bacterial resistance to the antibiotics streptomycin and spectinomycin. From Escherichia coli.
>Addgene plasmid #50331 | pICSL80012 | addgene full sequence | sequence record 497577 | Addgene NGS Result
GTTAAGGTTTCATTTAGCGCCTCAAATAGATCCTGTTCAGGAACCGGATCAAAGAGTTCCTCCGCCGCTG
GACCTACCAAGGCAACGCTATGTTCTCTTGCTTTTGTCAGCAAGATAGCCAGATCAATGTCGATCGTGGC
TGGCTCGAAGATACCTGCAAGAATGTCATTGCGCTGCCATTCTCCAAATTGCAGTTCGCGCTTAGCTGGA
TAACGCCACGGAATGATGTCGTCGTGCACAACAATGGTGACTTCTACAGCGCGGAGAATCTCGCTCTCTC
CAGGGGAAGCCGAAGTTTCCAAAAGGTCGTTGATCAAAGCTCGCCGCGTTGTTTCATCAAGCCTTACGGT
CACCGTAACCAGCAAATCAATATCGCTGTGTGGCTTCAGGCCGCCATCCACTGCGGAGCCGTACAAATGT
ACGGCCAGCAACGTCGGTTCGAGATGGCGCTCGATGACGCCAACTACCTCTGATAGTTGAGTCGATACTT
CGGCGATCACCGCTTCCCTCATGATGTTTAACTTTGTTTTAGGGCGACTGCCCTGCTGCGTAACATCGTT
GCTGCTCCATAACATCAAACATCGACCCACGGCGTAACGCGCTTGCTGCTTGGATGCCCGAGGCATAGAC
TGTACCCCAAAAAAAAACAGTCATAACAAGCCATGAAAACCGCCACTGCGCCGTTACCACCGCTGCGTTC
GGTCAAGGTTCTGGACCAGTTGCGTGAGCGCATACTCTTCCTTTTTCAATATTATTGAAGCATTTATCAG
GGTTATTGTCTCATGAGCGGATACATATTTGAATGTATTTAGAAAAATAAACAAATAGGGGTTCCGCGCA
CATTTCCCCGAAAAGTGCCACCTGACGTCTAAGAAACCATTATTATCATGACATTAACCTATAAAAATAG
GCGTATCACGAGGCCCTTTCGTCCACTGAAGAGCCACTTCGTGGTCTCAAAGCTCACTTGTACAGCTCGT
CCATGCCGAGAGTGATCCCGGCGGCGGTCACGAACTCCAGCAGGACCATGTGATCGCGCTTCTCGTTGGG
GTCTTTGCTCAGGGCGGACTGGTAGCTCAGGTAGTGGTTGTCGGGCAGCAGCACGGGGCCGTCGCCGATG
GGGGTGTTCTGCTGGTAGTGGTCGGCGAGCTGCACGCTGCCGTCCTCGATGTTGTGGCGGATCTTGAAGT
TCACCTTGATGCCGTTCTTCTGCTTGTCGGCCATGATATAGACGTTGTGGCTGTTGTAGTTGTACTCCAG
CTTGTGCCCCAGGATGTTGCCGTCCTCCTTGAAGTCGATGCCCTTCAGCTCGATGCGGTTCACCAGGGTG
TCGCCCTCGAACTTCACCTCGGCGCGGGTCTTGTAGTTGCCGTCGTCCTTGAAGAAGATGGTGCGCTCCT
GGACGTAGCCTTCGGGCATGGCGGACTTGAAGAAGTCGTGCTGCTTCATGTGGTCGGGGTAGCGGGCGAA
GCACTGCAGGCCGTAGCCGAAGGTGGTCACGAGGGTGGGCCAGGGCACGGGCAGCTTGCCGGTGGTGCAG
ATGAACTTCAGGGTCAGCTTGCCGTAGGTGGCATCGCCCTCGCCCTCGCCGGACACGCTGAACTTGTGGC
CGTTTACGTCGCCGTCCAGCTCGACCAGGATGGGCACCACCCCGGTGAACAGCTCCTCGCCCTTGCTCAC
TAACCTTGAGACCACAGAGTGATTAATGAATCGGCCAACGCGCGGGGAGAGGCGGTTTGCGTATTGGGCG
CTCTTCCGCTTCCTCGCTCACTGACTCGCTGCGCTCGGTCGTTCGGCTGCGGCGAGCGGTATCAGCTCAC
TCAAAGGCGGTAATACGGTTATCCACAGAATCAGGGGATAACGCAGGAAAGAACATGTGAGCAAAAGGCC
AGCAAAAGGCCAGGAACCGTAAAAAGGCCGCGTTGCTGGCGTTTTTCCATAGGCTCCGCCCCCCTGACGA
GCATCACAAAAATCGACGCTCAAGTCAGAGGTGGCGAAACCCGACAGGACTATAAAGATACCAGGCGTTT
CCCCCTGGAAGCTCCCTCGTGCGCTCTCCTGTTCCGACCCTGCCGCTTACCGGATACCTGTCCGCCTTTC
TCCCTTCGGGAAGCGTGGCGCTTTCTCATAGCTCACGCTGTAGGTATCTCAGTTCGGTGTAGGTCGTTCG
CTCCAAGCTGGGCTGTGTGCACGAACCCCCCGTTCAGCCCGACCGCTGCGCCTTATCCGGTAACTATCGT
CTTGAGTCCAACCCGGTAAGACACGACTTATCGCCACTGGCAGCAGCCACTGGTAACAGGATTAGCAGAG
CGAGGTATGTAGGCGGTGCTACAGAGTTCTTGAAGTGGTGGCCTAACTACGGCTACACTAGAAGAACAGT
ATTTGGTATCTGCGCTCTGCTGAAGCCAGTTACCTTCGGAAAAAGAGTTGGTAGCTCTTGATCCGGCAAA
CAAACCACCGCTGGTAGCGGTGGTTTTTTTGTTTGCAAGCAGCAGATTACGCGCAGAAAAAAAGGATCTC
AAGAAGATCCTTTGATCTTTTCTACGGGGTCTGACGCTCAGTGGAACGAAAACTCACGTTAAGGGATTTT
GGTCATGAGATTATCAAAAAGGATCTTCACCTAGATCCTTTTAAATTAAAAATGAAGTTTTAAATCAATC
TAAAGTATATATGAGTAAACTTGGTCTGACAGTTATTTGCCGACTACCTTGGTGATCTCGCCTTTTACGT
AATGGACAAATTCTTCCAACTGATCTGCGCGCGAGGCCAAGCGATCTTCTTCTTGTCCAAGATAAGCCTG
TCTAGCTTCAAGTATGACGGGCTGATACTGGGCCGGCAGGCGCTCCATTGCCCAGTCGGCAGCGACATCC
TTCGGCGCGATTTTGCCGGTTACTGCGCTGTACCAAATGCGGGACAACGTAAGCACTACATTTCGCTCAT
CGCCAGCCCAGTCGGGCGGCGAGTTCCATAGC
