>Addgene plasmid #50331 | pICSL80012 | addgene partial sequence | sequence record 76626 | pBR322ori-F 5'-GGGAAACGCCTGGTATCTTT-3'
TTGAGCGTCGATTTTTGTGATGCTCGTCAGGGGGGCGGAGCCTATGGAAAAACGCCAGCAACGCGGCCTT
TTTACGGTTCCTGGCCTTTTGCTGGCCTTTTGCTCACATGTTCTTTCCTGCGTTATCCCCTGATTCTGTG
GATAACCGTATTACCGCCTTTGAGTGAGCTGATACCGCTCGCCGCAGCCGAACGACCGAGCGCAGCGAGT
CAGTGAGCGAGGAAGCGGAAGAGCGCCCAATACGCAAACCGCCTCTCCCCGCGCGTTGGCCGATTCATTA
ATGCAGCTGGCACGACAGGTTTCCCGACTGGAAAGCGGGCAGTGAGCGCAACGCAATTAATGTGAGTTAG
CTCACTCATTAGGCACCCCAGGCTTTACACTTTATGCTTCCGGCTCGTATGTTGTGTGGAATTGTGAGCG
GATAACAATTTCACACAGGAAACAGCTATGACCATGATTACGCCAAGCTTGCATGCCTGCAGGTCGACTC
TAGAGGATCCCCTTTGAAGACAATTACGAGGATGCACATGTGACCGAGGGATTGTCTTCGTGGAAACTTG
GGACTTCAGATTCCACCCCTTGCAAGCGTGGAAAGCCTTCCGACCAAGGGAAGTGTCGGATGTAGAGGAA
ATGGAAAGTTTGTTCTCAGATGGGGACTTGCTTGATTGCTTCACAAGAATGCCAGCTTATGCGGTAAACG
CAGAGGAAGATTTAGCTGCAATCAGGAAAACGCCCGAGATGGATGTCGGTCAAGAAGTTAAAGAACCTGC
AGGAGACAGAAATCAATACTCAAACCCTGCAGAAACTTTCCTCAACAAGCTCCACAGGAAACACAGTAGG
GAGGTGAAACACCAGGCCGC
