>Addgene plasmid #50331 | pICSL80012 | addgene partial sequence | sequence record 76708 | Spect-R 5'-ACTTTGTTTTAGGGCGACTG-3'
TAACATCAAACATCGACCCACGGCGTAACGCGCTTGCTGCTTGGATGCCCGAGGCATAGACTGTACCCCA
AAAAAAAACAGTCATAACAAGCCATGAAAACCGCCACTGCGCCGTTACCACCGCTGCGTTCGGTCAAGGT
TCTGGACCAGTTGCGTGAGCGCATACTCTTCCTTTTTCAATATTATTGAAGCATTTATCAGGGTTATTGT
CTCATGAGCGGATACATATTTGAATGTATTTAGAAAAATAAACAAATAGGGGTTCCGCGCACATTTCCCC
GAAAAGTGCCACCTGACGTCTAAGAAACCATTATTATCATGACATTAACCTATAAAAATAGGCGTATCAC
GAGGCCCTTTCGACTCGCGCGTTTCGGTGATGACGGTGAAAACCTCTGACACATGCAGCTCCCGGAGATG
GTCACAGCTTGTCTGTAAGCGGATGCCGGGAGCAGACAAGCCCGTCAGGGCGCGTCAGCGGGTGTTGGCG
GGTGTCGGGGCTGGCTTAACTATGCGGCATCAGAGCAGATTGTACTGAGAGTGCACCATATGCGGTGTGA
AATACCGCACAGATGCGTAAGGAGAAAATACCGCATCAGGCGCCATTCGCCATTCAGGCTGCGCAACTGT
TGGGAAGGGCGATCGGTGCGGGCCTCTTCGCTATTACGCCAGCTGGCGAAAGGGGGATGTGCTGCAAGGC
GATTAAGTTGGGTAACGCCAGGGTTTTCCCAGTCACGACGTTGTAAAACGACGGCCAGTGAATTCGAGCT
CGGTACCCTTTGGGCCCAGGAAGTTCGGCGTTGCTGGGTATTGCCCCCATGCCCCCGCTTATTTCATTTG
GTTCGGCATCACCTTCAGCTCTCATTGACTCCTGGATTTCAGCTAGGCGTTTAGCTTTCTTTGCGGCCTG
G
