>Addgene plasmid #50331 | pICSL80012 | addgene partial sequence | sequence record 80690 | pBR322ori-F 5'-GGGAAACGCCTGGTATCTTT-3'
GAGCGTCGATTTTTGTGATGCTCGTCAGGGGGGCGGAGCCTATGGAAAAACGCCAGCAACGCGGCCTTTT
TACGGTTCCTGGCCTTTTGCTGGCCTTTTGCTCACATGTTCTTTCCTGCGTTATCCCCTGATTCTGTGGA
TAACCGTATTACCGCCTTTGAGTGAGCTGATACCGCTCGCCGCAGCCGAACGACCGAGCGCAGCGAGTCA
GTGAGCGAGGAAGCGGAAGAGCGCCCAATACGCAAACCGCCTCTCCCCGCGCGTTGGCCGATTCATTAAT
CACTCTGTGGTCTCAAGGTTAGTGAGCAAGGGCGAGGAGCTGTTCACCGGGGTGGTGCCCATCCTGGTCG
AGCTGGACGGCGACGTAAACGGCCACAAGTTCAGCGTGTCCGGCGAGGGCGAGGGCGATGCCACCTACGG
CAAGCTGACCCTGAAGTTCATCTGCACCACCGGCAAGCTGCCCGTGCCCTGGCCCACCCTCGTGACCACC
TTCGGCTACGGCCTGCAGTGCTTCGCCCGCTACCCCGACCACATGAAGCAGCACGACTTCTTCAAGTCCG
CCATGCCCGAAGGCTACGTCCAGGAGCGCACCATCTTCTTCAAGGACGACGGCAACTACAAGACCCGCGC
CGAGGTGAAGTTCGAGGGCGACACCCTGGTGAACCGCATCGAGCTGAAGGGCATCGACTTCAAGGAGGAC
GGCAACATCCTGGGGCACAAGCTGGAGTACAACTACAACAGCCACAACGTCTATATCATGGCCGACAAGC
AGAAGAACGGCATCAAGGTGAACTTCAAGATCCGCCACAACATCGAGGACGGCAGCGTGCAGCTCGCCGA
C
