>Addgene plasmid #50331 | pICSL80012 | addgene partial sequence | sequence record 80699 | Spect-R 5'-ACTTTGTTTTAGGGCGACTG-3'
ACATCGACCCACGGCGTAACGCGCTTGCTGCTTGGATGCCCGAGGCATAGACTGTACCCCAAAAAAAAAC
AGTCATAACAAGCCATGAAAACCGCCACTGCGCCGTTACCACCGCTGCGTTCGGTCAAGGTTCTGGACCA
GTTGCGTGAGCGCATACTCTTCCTTTTTCAATATTATTGAAGCATTTATCAGGGTTATTGTCTCATGAGC
GGATACATATTTGAATGTATTTAGAAAAATAAACAAATAGGGGTTCCGCGCACATTTCCCCGAAAAGTGC
CACCTGACGTCTAAGAAACCATTATTATCATGACATTAACCTATAAAAATAGGCGTATCACGAGGCCCTT
TCGTCCACTGAAGAGCCACTTCGTGGTCTCAAAGCTCACTTGTACAGCTCGTCCATGCCGAGAGTGATCC
CGGCGGCGGTCACGAACTCCAGCAGGACCATGTGATCGCGCTTCTCGTTGGGGTCTTTGCTCAGGGCGGA
CTGGTAGCTCAGGTAGTGGTTGTCGGGCAGCAGCACGGGGCCGTCGCCGATGGGGGTGTTCTGCTGGTAG
TGGTCGGCGAGCTGCACGCTGCCGTCCTCGATGTTGTGGCGGATCTTGAAGTTCACCTTGATGCCGTTCT
TCTGCTTGTCGGCCATGATATAGACGTTGTGGCTGTTGTAGTTGTACTCCAGCTTGTGCCCCAGGATGTT
GCCGTCCTCCTTGAAGTCGATGCCCTTCAGCTCGATGCGGTTCACCAGGGTGTCGCCCTCGAACTTCACC
TCGGCGCGGGTCTTGTAGTTGCCGTCGTCCTTGAAGA
